Addgene plasmid #53853: CXADR_pCSdest
Depositing lab: Roger Reeves. Depositing organization: Johns Hopkins University and School of Medicine. Publication: Survey of Human Chromosome 21 Gene Expression Effects on Early Development in Danio rerio. Edie S, Zaghloul NA, Leitch CC, Klinedinst DK, Lebron J, Thole JF, McCallion AS, Katsanis N, Reeves RH. G3 (Bethesda). 2018 Jul 2;8(7):2215-2223. doi: 10.1534/g3.118.200144. PubMed 29760202.
Backbone
  Vector backbone: pCSDest
  Backbone manufacturer: Lawson Lab (Addgene Plasmid 22423)
  Backbone size w/o insert (bp): 4095
  Vector type: Mammalian Expression
Growth in bacteria
  Bacterial resistance: Ampicillin, 100 μg/mL
  Growth temperature: 37°C
  Growth strain: Top10
  Copy number: High Copy
Gene/Insert
  Gene/Insert name: CXADR
  Species: H. sapiens (human)
  Insert size (bp): 1098
  Entrez Gene: CXADR (a.k.a. CAR, CAR4/6, HCAR)
  Promoter: SP6 and CMV
  Cloning method: Gateway Cloning
  Sequencing primers: 5′ CMV-F; 3′ EBV-Rev
Terms and licenses: Academic/Nonprofit Terms; Industry Terms
Depositor comments: NM_001338
How to cite: CXADR_pCSdest was a gift from Roger Reeves (Addgene plasmid # 53853 ; http://n2t.net/addgene:53853 ; RRID:Addgene_53853)
