[The description below was written by a language model from this plasmid's Addgene catalogue record.]
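Description:
CXADR_pCSdest is an expression clone in which the human CXADR open reading frame, encoding the coxsackievirus and adenovirus receptor (also known as CAR or HCAR), has been transferred by Gateway recombination into the pCSDest destination vector. pCSDest is a Gateway-adapted backbone of about 4.1 kb, and the insert is recorded as roughly 1.1 kb and corresponds to a RefSeq mRNA reference noted by the depositor. The plasmid is catalogued as a mammalian expression vector, is maintained at high copy in E. coli, and is selected with ampicillin. The record does not include a feature table, so details such as the origin of replication, the polyadenylation signal, and the attB sites expected to flank the insert after the LR reaction are not explicitly documented. No epitope tags or reporter fusions are listed.

Two promoters are recorded upstream of the insert, CMV and SP6, and they serve different purposes. The CMV promoter drives constitutive transcription by RNA polymerase II when the plasmid DNA is introduced into vertebrate cells. The SP6 bacteriophage promoter lets the same template be used for in vitro transcription of synthetic mRNA. This second route fits the associated study, which surveyed the effects of expressing human chromosome 21 genes on early zebrafish (Danio rerio) development. CXADR is one of the genes in that collection, and the construct is therefore suited to overexpression of the human protein in embryos or cultured cells to assess gene dosage-related phenotypes.
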