>Addgene plasmid #53853 | CXADR_pCSdest | addgene partial sequence | sequence record 165455 | SP6 5'-ATTTAGGTGACACTATAG-3'
ATTCAAGGATCACAAGTTTGTACAAAAAAGCAGGCACCATGGCGCTCCTGCTGTGCTTCGTGCTCCTGTG
CGGAGTAGTGGATTTCGCCAGAAGTTTGAGTATCACTACTCCTGAAGAGATGATTGAAAAAGCCAAAGGG
GAAACTGCCTATCTGCCGTGCAAATTTACGCTTAGTCCCGAAGACCAGGGACCGCTGGACATCGAGTGGC
TGATATCACCAGCTGATAATCAGAAGGTGGATCAAGTGATTATTTTATATTCTGGAGACAAAATTTATGA
TGACTACTATCCAGATCTGAAAGGCCGAGTACATTTTACGAGTAATGATCTCAAATCTGGTGATGCATCA
ATAAATGTAACGAATTTACAACTGTCAGATATTGGCACATATCAGTGCAAAGTGAAAAAAGCTCCTGGTG
TTGCAAATAAGAAGATTCATCTGGTAGTTCTTGTTAAGCCTTCAGGTGCGAGATGTTACGTTGATGGATC
TGAAGAAATTGGAAGTGACTTTAAGATAAAATGTGAACCAAAAGAAGGTTCACTTCCATTACAGTATGAG
TGGCAAAAATTGTCTGACTCACAGAAAATGCCCACTTCATGGTTAGCAGAAATGACTTCATCTGTTATAT
CTGTAAAAAATGCCTCTTCTGAGTACTCTGGGACATACAGCTGTACAGTCAGAAACAGAGTGGGCTCTGA
TCAGTGCCTGTTGCGTCTAAACGTTGTCCCTCCTTCAAATAAAGCTGGACTAATTGCAGGAGCCATTATA
GGAACTTTGCTTGCTCTAGCGCTCATTGGTCTTATCATCTTTTGCTGTCGTAAA
