>Addgene plasmid #53853 | CXADR_pCSdest | addgene partial sequence | sequence record 165456 | EBV-rev 5'-GTGGTTTGTCCAAACTCATC-3'
ATACGACTCACTATAGTTCTAGAGGCTCGAGAGGATCACCACTTTGTACAAGAAAGCTGGGTTCTATACT
ATAGACCCATCCTTGCTCTGTGCTGGAATCATCACAGGAATCGCACCCATTCGACTTAGATTAGGGGCAG
CTACCTTAGCAGGTGGGAGAGTCGGACTCTGAGGAGTGCGTTCAAAGTCTTCACTTGGTACTTGGTTATA
CTGAGTCTTGGAATATCCTTCCATGTTGGAAGGAGACATGGACCCCAGGGATGAATGATTACTGCCGATG
TAGCTTCTGGCAGTGGACGTACGGCTCTTTGGAGGTGGCACATCTTCCCTGATATCGTGATGAACTTCCT
TTTCATATTTTTCTTCTCTGCGCTTTTTACGACAGCAAAAGATGATAAGACCAATGAGCGCTAGAGCAAG
CAAAGTTCCTATAATGGCTCCTGCAATTAGTCCAGCTTTATTTGAAGGAGGGACAACGTTTAGACGCAAC
AGGCACTGATCAGAGCCCACTCTGTTTCTGACTGTACAGCTGTATGTCCCAGAGTACTCAGAAGAGGCAT
TTTTTACAGATATAACAGATGAAGTCATTTCTGCTAACCATGAAGTGGGCATTTTCTGTGAGTCAGACAA
TTTTTGCCACTCATACTGTAATGGAAGTGAACCTTCTTTTGGTTCACATTTTATCTTAAAGTCACTTCCA
ATTTCTTCAGATCCATCAACGTAACATCTCGCACCTGAAGGCTTAACAAGAACTACCAGATGAATCTTCT
TATTTGCAACACCAGGAGCTTTTTTCACTTTGCACTGATATGTGCCAATATCTGACAGTTGTAAATTCGT
TACATTTATTGATGCATCACCAGATTTGAGATCATTACTCGTAAA
